>Addgene plasmid #177986 | hRAP-pEZT-BM | addgene full sequence | sequence record 350003 | Addgene NGS Result
GTCTTCGTCGAGTGATTGTAAATAAAATGTAATTTACAGTATAGTATTTTAATTAATATACAAATGATTT
GATAATAATTCTTATTTAACTATAATATATTGTGTTGGGTTGAATTAAAGGTCCGTATACTCCGGAATAT
TAATAGGATCCCGGTCCGAGCGCGCGGAATTCAATATTGGCCATTAGCCATATTATTCATTGGTTATATA
GCATAAATCAATATTGGCTATTGGCCATTGCATACGTTGTATCTATATCATAATATGTACATTTATATTG
GCTCATGTCCAATATGACCGCCATGTTGGCATTGATTATTGACTAGTTATTAATAGTAATCAATTACGGG
GTCATTAGTTCATAGCCCATATATGGAGTTCCGCGTTACATAACTTACGGTAAATGGCCCGCCTGGCTGA
CCGCCCAACGACCCCCGCCCATTGACGTCAATAATGACGTATGTTCCCATAGTAACGCCAATAGGGACTT
TCCATTGACGTCAATGGGTGGAGTATTTACGGTAAACTGCCCACTTGGCAGTACATCAAGTGTATCATAT
GCCAAGTCCGCCCCCTATTGACGTCAATGACGGTAAATGGCCCGCCTGGCATTATGCCCAGTACATGACC
TTACGGGACTTTCCTACTTGGCAGTACATCTACGTATTAGTCATCGCTATTACCATGGTGATGCGGTTTT
GGCAGTACACCAATGGGCGTGGATAGCGGTTTGACTCACGGGGATTTCCAAGTCTCCACCCCATTGACGT
CAATGGGAGTTTGTTTTGGCACCAAAATCAACGGGACTTTCCAAAATGTCGTAATAACCCCGCCCCGTTG
ACGCAAATGGGCGGTAGGCGTGTACGGTGGGAGGTCTATATAAGCAGAGCTCGTTTAGTGAACCGTCAGA
TCACTAGAAGCTTTATTGCGGTAGTTTATCACAGTTAAATTGCTAACGCAGTCAGTGCTTCTGACACAAC
AGTCTCGAACTTAAGCTGCAGAAGTTGGTCGTGAGGCACTGGGCAGGTAAGTATCAAGGTTACAAGACAG
GTTTAAGGAGACCAATAGAAACTGGGCTTGTCGAGACAGAGAAGACTCTTGCGTTTCTGATAGGCACCTA
TTGGTCTTACTGACATCCACTTTGCCTTTCTCTCCACAGGTGTCCACTCCCAGTTCAATTACAGCTCTTA
AGGCTAGAGTACTTAATACGACTCACTATAGGCTAGCATGGCGCCGCGGAGGGTCAGGTCGTTTCTGCGC
GGGCTCCCGGCGCTGCTACTGCTGCTGCTCTTCCTCGGGCCCTGGCCCGCTGCGAGCCACGGCGGCAAGT
ACTCGCGGGAGAAGAACCAGCCCAAGCCGTCCCCGAAACGCGAGTCCGGAGAGGAGTTCCGCATGGAGAA
GTTGAACCAGCTGTGGGAGAAGGCCCAGCGACTGCATCTTCCTCCCGTGAGGCTGGCCGAGCTCCACGCT
GATCTGAAGATACAGGAGAGGGACGAACTCGCCTGGAAGAAACTAAAGCTTGACGGCTTGGACGAAGATG
GGGAGAAGGAAGCGAGACTCATACGCAACCTCAATGTCATCTTGGCCAAGTATGGTCTGGACGGAAAGAA
GGACGCTCGGCAGGTGACCAGCAACTCCCTCAGTGGCACCCAGGAAGACGGGCTGGATGACCCCAGGCTG
GAAAAGCTGTGGCACAAGGCGAAGACCTCTGGGAAATTCTCCGGCGAAGAACTGGACAAGCTCTGGCGGG
AGTTCCTGCATCACAAAGAGAAAGTTCACGAGTACAACGTCCTGCTGGAGACCCTGAGCAGGACCGAAGA
AATCCACGAGAACGTCATTAGCCCCTCGGACCTGAGCGACATCAAGGGCAGCGTCCTGCACAGCAGGCAC
ACGGAGCTGAAGGAGAAGCTGCGCAGCATCAACCAGGGCCTGGACCGCCTGCGCAGGGTCAGCCACCAGG
GCTACAGCACTGAGGCTGAGTTCGAGGAGCCCAGGGTGATTGACCTGTGGGACCTGGCGCAGTCCGCCAA
CCTCACGGACAAGGAGCTGGAGGCGTTCCGGGAGGAGCTCAAGCACTTCGAAGCCAAAATCGAGAAGCAC
AACCACTACCAGAAGCAGCTGGAGATTGCGCACGAGAAGCTGAGGCACGCAGAGAGCGTGGGCGACGGCG
AGCGTGTGAGCCGCAGCCGCGAGAAGCACGCCCTGCTGGAGGGGCGGACCAAGGAGCTGGGCTACACGGT
GAAGAAGCATCTGCAGGACCTGTCCGGCAGGATCTCCAGAGCTCGGCACAACGAACTCCATCATCACCAT
CACCATTGACTCGAGGCGGCCGCGACTGCAGGGATCCGAGGTACCAAGCTTAATCAACCTCTGGATTACA
AAATTTGTGAAAGATTGACTGGTATTCTTAACTATGTTGCTCCTTTTACGCTATGTGAATACGCTGCTTT
AATGCCTTTGTATCATGCTATTGCTTCCCGTATGGCTTTCATTTTCTCCTCCTTGTATAAATCCTGGTTG
CTGTCTCTTTATGAGGAGTTGTGGCCCGTTGTCAGGCAACGTGGCGTGGTGTGCACTGTGTTTGCTGACG
CAACCCCCACTGGTTGGGGCATTGCCACCACCTGTCAGCTCCTTTCCGGGACTTTCGCTTTCCCCCTCCC
TATTGCCACGGCGGAACTCATCGCCGCCTGCCTTGCCCGCTGCTGGACAGGGGCTCGGCTGTTGGGCACT
GACAATTCCGTGGTGTTGTCGGGGAAGCTGACGTCCTTTCCATGGCTGCTCGCCTGTGTTGCCACCTGGA
TTCTGCGCGGGACGTCCTTCTGCTACGTCCCTTCGGCCCTCAATCCAGCGGACCTTCCTTCCCGCGGCCT
GCTGCCGGCTCTGCGGCCTCTTCCGCGTCTTCGCCTTCGCCCTCAGACGAGTCGGATCTCCCTTTGGGCC
GCCTCCCCGCCTGCAGTCTGACAAGCTTGTCGAGAAGTACTAGAGGATCATAATCAGCCATACCACATTT
GTAGAGGTTTTACTTGCTTTAAAAAACCTCCCACACCTCCCCCTGAACCTGAAACATAAAATGAATGCAA
TTGTTGTTGTTAACTTGTTTATTGCAGCTTATAATGGTTACAAATAAAGCAATAGCATCACAAATTTCAC
AAATAAAGCATTTTTTTCACTGCATTCTAGTTGTGGTTTGTCCAAACTCATCAATGTATCTTATCATGTC
TGGATCTGATCACTGCTTGAGCCTAGGAGATCCGAACCAGATAAGTGAAATCTAGTTCCAAACTATTTTG
TCATTTTTAATTTTCGTATTAGCTTACGACGCTACACCCAGTTCCCATCTATTTTGTCACTCTTCCCTAA
ATAATCCTTAAAAACTCCATTTCCACCCCTCCCAGTTCCCAACTATTTTGTCCGCCCACAGCGGGGCATT
TTTCTTCCTGTTATGTTTTTAATCAAACATCCTGCCAACTCCATGTGACAAACCGTCATCTTCGGCTACT
TTTTCTCTGTCACAGAATGAAAATTTTTCTGTCATCTCTTCGTTATTAATGTTTGTAATTGACTGAATAT
CAACGCTTATTTGCAGCCTGAATGGCGAATGGG
[124 nt withheld, positions 3604-3727]
C
[91 nt withheld, positions 3729-3819]
A
[49 nt withheld, positions 3821-3869]
CCTTTGACGTTGGAGTCCACGTTCTT
[37 nt withheld, positions 3896-3932]
ACCCTATCTCGGTCTATTCTTTTGATTTATAAGGGATTTTGCCGATTTCGGCCTATTGGTTAAAAAATGA
GCTGATTTAACAAAAATTTAACGCGAATTTTAACAAAATATTAACGCTTACAATTTAGGTGGCACTTTTC
GGGGAAATGTGCGCGGAACCCCTATTTGTTTATTTTTCTAAATACATTCAAATATGTATCCGCTCATGAG
ACAATAACCCTGATAAATGCTTCAATAATATTGAAAAAGGAAGAGTATGAGTATTCAACATTTCCGTGTC
GCCCTTATTCCCTTTTTTGCGGCATTTTGCCTTCCTGTTTTTGCTCACCCAGAAACGCTGGTGAAAGTAA
AAGATGCTGAAGATCAGTTGGGTGCACGAGTGGGTTACATCGAACTGGATCTCAACAGCGGTAAGATCCT
TGAGAGTTTTCGCCCCGAAGAACGTTTTCCAATGATGAGCACTTTTAAAGTTCTGCTATGTGGCGCGGTA
TTATCCCGTATTGACGCCGGGCAAGAGCAACTCGGTCGCCGCATACACTATTCTCAGAATGACTTGGTTG
AGTACTCACCAGTCACAGAAAAGCATCTTACGGATGGCATGACAGTAAGAGAATTATGCAGTGCTGCCAT
AACCATGAGTGATAACACTGCGGCCAACTTACTTCTGACAACGATCGGAGGACCGAAGGAGCTAACCGCT
TTTTTGCACAACATGGGGGATCATGTAACTCGCCTTGATCGTTGGGAACCGGAGCTGAATGAAGCCATAC
CAAACGACGAGCGTGACACCACGATGCCTGTAGCAATGGCAACAACGTTGCGCAAACTATTAACTGGCGA
ACTACTTACTCTAGCTTCCCGGCAACAATTAATAGACTGGATGGAGGCGGATAAAGTTGCAGGACCACTT
CTGCGCTCGGCCCTTCCGGCTGGCTGGTTTATTGCTGATAAATCTGGAGCCGGTGAGCGTGGGTCTCGCG
GTATCATTGCAGCACTGGGGCCAGATGGTAAGCCCTCCCGTATCGTAGTTATCTACACGACGGGGAGTCA
GGCAACTATGGATGAACGAAATAGACAGATCGCTGAGATAGGTGCCTCACTGATTAAGCATTGGTAACTG
TCAGACCAAGTTTACTCATATATACTTTAGATTGATTTAAAACTTCATTTTTAATTTAAAAGGATCTAGG
TGAAGATCCTTTTTGATAATCTCATGACCAAAATCCCTTAACGTGAGTTTTCGTTCCACTGAGCGTCAGA
CCCCGTAGAAAAGATCAAAGGATCTTCTTGAGATCCTTTTTTTCTGCGCGTAATCTGCTGCTTGCAAACA
AAAAAACCACCGCTACCAGCGGTGGTTTGTTTGCCGGATCAAGAGCTACCAACTCTTTTTCCGAAGGTAA
CTGGCTTCAGCAGAGCGCAGATACCAAATACTGTTCTTCTAGTGTAGCCGTAGTTAGGCCACCACTTCAA
GAACTCTGTAGCACCGCCTACATACCTCGCTCTGCTAATCCTGTTACCAGTGGCTGCTGCCAGTGGCGAT
AAGTCGTGTCTTACCGGGTTGGACTCAAGACGATAGTTACCGGATAAGGCGCAGCGGTCGGGCTGAACGG
GGGGTTCGTGCACACAGCCCAGCTTGGAGCGAACGACCTACACCGAACTGAGATACCTACAGCGTGAGCT
ATGAGAAAGCGCCACGCTTCCCGAAGGGAGAAAGGCGGACAGGTATCCGGTAAGCGGCAGGGTCGGAACA
GGAGAGCGCACGAGGGAGCTTCCAGGGGGAAACGCCTGGTATCTTTATAGTCCTGTCGGGTTTCGCCACC
TCTGACTTGAGCGTCGATTTTTGTGATGCTCGTCAGGGGGGCGGAGCCTATGGAAAAACGCCAGCAACGC
GGCCTTTTTACGGTTCCTGGCCTTTTGCTGGCCTTTTGCTCACATGTTCTTTCCTGCGTTATCCCCTGAT
TCTGTGGATAACCGTATTACCGCCTTTGAGTGAGCTGATACCGCTCGCCGCAGCCGAACGACCGAGCGCA
GCGAGTCAGTGAGCGAGGAAGCGGAAGAGCGCCTGATGCGGTATTTTCTCCTTACGCATCTGTGCGGTAT
TTCACACCGCATAGACCAGCCGCGTAACCTGGCAAAATCGGTTACGGTTGAGTAATAAATGGATGCCCTG
CGTAAGCGGGTGTGGGCGGACAATAAAGTCTTAAACTGAACAAAATAGATCTAAACTATGACAATAAAGT
CTTAAACTAGACAGAATAGTTGTAAACTGAAATCAGTCCAGTTATGCTGTGAAAAAGCATACTGGACTTT
TGTTATGGCTAAAGCAAACTCTTCATTTTCTGAAGTGCAAATTGCCCGTCGTATTAAAGAGGGGCGTGGC
CAAGGGCATGGTAAAGACTATATTCGCGGCGTTGTGACAATTTACCGAACAACTCCGCGGCCGGGAAGCC
GATCTCGGCTTGAACGAATTGTTAGGTGGCGGTACTTGGGTCGATATCAAAGTGCATCACTTCTTCCCGT
ATGCCCAACTTTGTATAGAGAGCCACTGCGGGATCGTCACCGTAATCTGCTTGCACGTAGATCACATAAG
CACCAAGCGCGTTGGCCTCATGCTTGAGGAGATTGATGAGCGCGGTGGCAATGCCCTGCCTCCGGTGCTC
GCCGGAGACTGCGAGATCATAGATATAGATCTCACTACGCGGCTGCTCAAACTTGGGCAGAACGTAAGCC
GCGAGAGCGCCAACAACCGCTTCTTGGTCGAAGGCAGCAAGCGCGATGAATGTCTTACTACGGAGCAAGT
TCCCGAGGTAATCGGAGTCCGGCTGATGTTGGGAGTAGGTGGCTACGTCTCCGAACTCACGACCGAAAAG
ATCAAGAGCAGCCCGCATGGATTTGACTTGGTCAGGGCCGAGCCTACATGTGCGAATGATGCCCATACTT
GAGCCACCTAACTTTGTTTTAGGGCGACTGCCCTGCTGCGTAACATCGTTGCTGCTGCGTAACATCAAAC
ATCGACCCACGGCGTAACGCGCTTGCTGCTTGGATGCCCGAGGCATAGACTGTACAAAAAAACAGTCATA
ACAAGCCATGAAAACCGCCACTGCGCCGTTACCACCGCTGCGTTCGGTCAAGGTTCTGGACCAGTTGCGT
GAGCGCATACGCTACTTGCATTACAGTTTACGAACCGAACAGGCTTATGTCAACTGGGTTCGTGCCTTCA
TCCGTTTCCACGGTGTGCGTCACCCGGCAACCTTGGGCAGCAGCGAAGTCGAGGCATTTCTGTCCTGGCT
GGCGAACGAGCGCAAGGTTTCGGTCTCCACGCATCGTCAGGCATTGGCGGCCTTGCTGTTCTTCTACGGC
AAGGTGCTGTGCACGGATCTGCCCTTGCTTCAGGAGATCGGTAGACCTCGGCCGTCGCGGCGCTTGCCGG
TGGTGCTGACCCCGGATGAAGTGGTTCGCATCCTCGGTTTTCTGGAAGGCGAGCATCGTTTGTTCGCCCA
GGACTCTAGCTATAGTTCTAGTGGTTGGCTACGTACCCGTAGTGGCTATGGCAGGGCTTGCCGCCCCGAC
GTTGGCTGCGAGCCCTGGGCCTTCACCCGAACTTGGGGGTTGGGGTGGGGAAAAGGAAGAAACGCGGGCG
TATTGGTCCCAATGGGGTCTCGGTGGGGTATCGACAGAGTGCCAGCCCTGGGACCGAACCCCGCGTTTAT
GAACAAACGACCCAACACCCGTGCGTTTTATTCTGTCTTTTTATTGCCGTCATAGCGCGGGTTCCTTCCG
GTATTGTCTCCTTCCGTGTTTCAGTTAGCCTCCCCCATCTCCCGGTTCCGCATGCTATGCATCCTTGTAC
AGCTCGTCCATGCCGAGAGTGATCCCGGCGGCGGTCACGAACTCCAGCAGGACCATGTGATCGCGCTTCT
CGTTGGGGTCTTTGCTCAGCTTGGACTGGGTGCTCAGGTAGTGGTTGTCGGGCAGCAGCACGGGGCCGTC
GCCGATGGGGGTGTTCTGCTGGTAGTGGTCGGCGAGCTGCACGCTGCCGTCCTCGATGTTGTGGCGGATC
TTGAAGTTCACCTTGATGCCGTTCTTCTGCTTGTCGGCCATGATATAGACGTTGTGGCTGTTGTAGTTGT
ACTCCAGCTTGTGCCCCAGGATGTTGCCGTCCTCCTTGAAGTCGATGCCCTTCAGCTCGATGCGGTTCAC
CAGGGTGTCGCCCTCGAACTTCACCTCGGCGCGGGTCTTGTAGTTGCCGTCGTCCTTGAAGAAGATGGTG
CGCTCCTGGACGTAGCCTTCGGGCATGGCGGACTTGAAGAAGTCGTGCTGCTTCATGTGGTCGGGGTAGC
GGCTGAAGCACTGCACGCCGTAGGTCAGGGTGGTCACGAGGGTGGGCCAGGGCACGGGCAGCTTGCCGGT
GGTGCAGATGAACTTCAGGGTCAGCTTGCCGTAGGTGGCATCGCCCTCGCCCTCGCCGGACACGCTGAAC
TTGTGGCCGTTTACGTCGCCGTCCAGCTCGACCAGGATGGGCACCACCCCGGTGAACAGCTCCTCGCCCT
TGCTCACCGGGTGATCAA
Features (pLannotate 1.2.2; 22 found; start..end, strand, type, name):
     14..123     -  promoter       p10 promoter: baculovirus promoter for expression in insect cells
    310..687     +  enhancer       CMV enhancer: human cytomegalovirus immediate early enhancer
    689..888     +  promoter       CMV promoter: human cytomegalovirus (CMV) immediate early promoter
   1027..1159    +  intron         chimeric intron: chimera between introns from human β-globin and immunoglobulin heavy chain genes
   1204..1222    +  promoter       T7 promoter: promoter for bacteriophage T7 RNA polymerase
   1228..2298    +  CDS            LRPAP1: AMRP_HUMAN - Also known as A2MRAP. Experimental evidence at protein level: Swiss-Prot protein existence level 1. Molecular chaperone for LDL receptor-related proteins that may regulate their ligand binding activity along the secretory pathway. From Homo sapiens (Human).
   2362..2950    +  misc_feature   WPRE: woodchuck hepatitis virus posttranscriptional regulatory element
   2986..3069    +  CDS            large T antigen (fragment): large T antigen from SV40 (simian virus 40)
   3092..3226    +  polyA_signal   SV40 poly(A) signal: SV40 polyadenylation signal
   3255..3420    -  mobile_element Tn7L: mini-Tn7 element (left end of the Tn7 transposon) Tn7
   3583..3599    +  CDS            lacZα (fragment): LacZα fragment of β-galactosidase; lacZ fragment
   3604..4058    +  rep_origin     f1 ori (sequence partly withheld): f1 bacteriophage origin of replication; arrow indicates direction of (+) strand synthesis
   4084..4188    +  promoter       AmpR promoter: bla
   4189..5049    +  CDS            AmpR: β-lactamase; bla; confers resistance to ampicillin, carbenicillin, and related antibiotics
   5220..5808    +  rep_origin     ori: high-copy-number ColE1/pMB1/pBR322/pUC origin of replication
   5994..6045    -  misc_feature   bom (fragment): basis of mobility region from pBR322
   6113..6337    -  mobile_element Tn7R: mini-Tn7 element (right end of the Tn7 transposon) Tn7
   6404..6937    -  CDS            GmR: gentamycin acetyltransferase; aacC1; confers resistance to gentamycin
   7107..7135    -  promoter       Pc promoter: intI1 (promoter lies within the coding sequence); class 1 integron promoter
   7113..7472    -  CDS            YPR2_ECOLX (fragment): Protein predicted: Swiss-Prot protein existence level 4. From Escherichia coli.
   7643..7691    -  polyA_signal   HSV TK poly(A) signal: herpes simplex virus thymidine kinase polyadenylation signal (Cole and Stacy, 1985)
   7776..8489    -  CDS            mEGFP: mEGFP is a basic (constitutively fluorescent) green fluorescent protein published in 2002, derived from Aequorea victoria. It has moderate acid sensitivity.
