[The description below was written by a language model from this plasmid's Addgene catalogue record and pLannotate feature annotations shown in this document.]
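Description:
hRAP-pEZT-BM is a mammalian expression plasmid carrying human LRPAP1 (LDL receptor related protein associated protein 1, also called RAP) in the pEZT-BM backbone. It is maintained in E. coli through a high-copy ColE1/pUC-type origin with ampicillin selection (AmpR), and an f1 origin is also present. The catalogue lists the construct at about 8.5 kb, and the sequenced record of 8,500 nt is close to that figure.

The RAP coding sequence was cloned between NheI and XhoI sites and is recorded as carrying a C-terminal 6xHis tag for purification or detection. The tag is not annotated as a separate feature in the table. Transcription is driven by the CMV immediate early enhancer and promoter, followed by a chimeric β-globin/immunoglobulin intron that promotes efficient mRNA processing. A T7 promoter lies just upstream of the insert. Downstream, a WPRE enhances transcript stability and expression, and an SV40 poly(A) signal terminates the message.

The backbone also has baculovirus transfer features. Tn7L and Tn7R ends flank a region containing the expression cassette, a gentamicin resistance gene, and a divergently oriented p10 insect-cell promoter positioned to drive mEGFP with an HSV TK poly(A) signal. This arrangement is characteristic of BacMam-type vectors, in which the Tn7-bounded segment can be transposed into a bacmid to make recombinant baculovirus. The GFP would then report insect-cell infection, while the CMV cassette expresses the protein in transduced mammalian cells. The record itself states only that the plasmid is for expressing His-tagged human RAP in mammalian cells. RAP is a chaperone that modulates ligand binding by LDL receptor-related proteins.
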