Addgene plasmid #177986: hRAP-pEZT-BM
Purpose: Expression human RAP containing a C-terminal 6xHis tag in mammalian cells
Depositing lab: Lora Hooper. Depositing organization: University of Texas Southwestern Medical Center. Publication: Serum amyloid A delivers retinol to intestinal myeloid cells to promote adaptive immunity. Bang YJ, Hu Z, Li Y, Gattu S, Ruhn KA, Raj P, Herz J, Hooper LV. Science. 2021 Sep 17;373(6561):eabf9232. doi: 10.1126/science.abf9232. Epub 2021 Sep 17. PubMed 34529485.
Backbone
  Vector backbone: pEZT-BM
  Backbone manufacturer: Ryan Hibbs
  Backbone size w/o insert (bp): 7427
  Total vector size (bp): 8519
  Vector type: Mammalian Expression
Growth in bacteria
  Bacterial resistance: Ampicillin, 100 μg/mL
  Growth temperature: 37°C
  Growth strain: DH5alpha
  Copy number: Unknown
Gene/Insert
  Gene/Insert name: LDL receptor related protein associated protein 1 (alt names: LRPAP1; RAP)
  Species: H. sapiens (human)
  Insert size (bp): 1092
  GenBank ID: NM_002337
  Entrez Gene: LRPAP1 (a.k.a. A2MRAP, A2RAP, HBP44, MRAP, MYP23, RAP, alpha-2-MRAP)
  Promoter: CMV
  Tag / fusion protein: 6xHis (C terminal on insert)
  Cloning method: Restriction Enzyme; 5′ cloning site NheI (not destroyed); 3′ cloning site XhoI (not destroyed)
  Sequencing primers: 5′ CACTCCCAGTTCAATTAC; 3′ ACAAATTTTGTAATCCAGAGG
Terms and licenses: Academic/Nonprofit Terms; Industry Terms: Not Available to Industry
How to cite: hRAP-pEZT-BM was a gift from Lora Hooper (Addgene plasmid # 177986 ; http://n2t.net/addgene:177986 ; RRID:Addgene_177986)
