>Addgene plasmid #177986 | hRAP-pEZT-BM | depositor partial sequence | sequence record 345382 | Inserted gene
ATGGCGCCGCGGAGGGTCAGGTCGTTTCTGCGCGGGCTCCCGGCGCTGCTACTGCTGCTGCTCTTCCTCG
GGCCCTGGCCCGCTGCGAGCCACGGCGGCAAGTACTCGCGGGAGAAGAACCAGCCCAAGCCGTCCCCGAA
ACGCGAGTCCGGAGAGGAGTTCCGCATGGAGAAGTTGAACCAGCTGTGGGAGAAGGCCCAGCGACTGCAT
CTTCCTCCCGTGAGGCTGGCCGAGCTCCACGCTGATCTGAAGATACAGGAGAGGGACGAACTCGCCTGGA
AGAAACTAAAGCTTGACGGCTTGGACGAAGATGGGGAGAAGGAAGCGAGACTCATACGCAACCTCAATGT
CATCTTGGCCAAGTATGGTCTGGACGGAAAGAAGGACGCTCGGCAGGTGACCAGCAACTCCCTCAGTGGC
ACCCAGGAAGACGGGCTGGATGACCCCAGGCTGGAAAAGCTGTGGCACAAGGCGAAGACCTCTGGGAAAT
TCTCCGGCGAAGAACTGGACAAGCTCTGGCGGGAGTTCCTGCATCACAAAGAGAAAGTTCACGAGTACAA
CGTCCTGCTGGAGACCCTGAGCAGGACCGAAGAAATCCACGAGAACGTCATTAGCCCCTCGGACCTGAGC
GACATCAAGGGCAGCGTCCTGCACAGCAGGCACACGGAGCTGAAGGAGAAGCTGCGCAGCATCAACCAGG
GCCTGGACCGCCTGCGCAGGGTCAGCCACCAGGGCTACAGCACTGAGGCTGAGTTCGAGGAGCCCAGGGT
GATTGACCTGTGGGACCTGGCGCAGTCCGCCAACCTCACGGACAAGGAGCTGGAGGCGTTCCGGGAGGAG
CTCAAGCACTTCGAAGCCAAAATCGAGAAGCACAACCACTACCAGAAGCAGCTGGAGATTGCGCACGAGA
AGCTGAGGCACGCAGAGAGCGTGGGCGACGGCGAGCGTGTGAGCCGCAGCCGCGAGAAGCACGCCCTGCT
GGAGGGGCGGACCAAGGAGCTGGGCTACACGGTGAAGAAGCATCTGCAGGACCTGTCCGGCAGGATCTCC
AGAGCTCGGCACAACGAACTCCATCATCACCATCACCATTGA
